Addgene plasmid #219568: pLVX-EF1a-mito-mRaspberry
Purpose: Lentiviral construct expressing a mitochondria-targeted mRaspberry
Depositing lab: Thomas Schwarz. Depositing organization: Boston Children's Hospital. Publication: Energy stress activates AMPK to arrest mitochondria via phosphorylation of TRAK1. Falk JE, Henke T, Gowrisankaran S, Wanderoy S, Basu H, Greally S, Steen J, Schwarz TL. J Cell Biol. 2026 Apr 6;225(4):e202501023. doi: 10.1083/jcb.202501023. Epub 2026 Jan 30. PubMed 41615403.
Backbone
  Vector backbone: pLVX
  Backbone manufacturer: Clonetech
  Backbone size w/o insert (bp): 7462
  Total vector size (bp): 8251
  Vector type: Mammalian Expression, Lentiviral
Growth in bacteria
  Bacterial resistance: Ampicillin, 100 μg/mL
  Growth temperature: 37°C
  Growth strain: NEB Stable
  Copy number: High Copy
Gene/Insert
  Gene/Insert name: Mito (alt name: COX8A presequence)
  Species: H. sapiens (human)
  Insert size (bp): 72
  GenBank ID: NM_004074.3
  Entrez Gene: COX8A (a.k.a. COX, COX8, COX8-2, COX8L, MC4DN15, VIII, VIII-L)
  Promoter: EF1a
  Tag / fusion protein: mRaspberry (C terminal on insert)
  Cloning method: Restriction Enzyme; 5′ cloning site NotI-HF (not destroyed); 3′ cloning site BsrgII-HF (not destroyed)
  Sequencing primers: 5′ GCGGCCGCATGTCCGTCCTGACGCCGC
Resource information
  A portion of this plasmid was derived from a plasmid made by: mito-mRaspberry was amplified from Addgene plasmid #55931. The vector backbone is pLVX from clontech.
Terms and licenses: Academic/Nonprofit Terms; Industry Terms: Not Available to Industry
How to cite: pLVX-EF1a-mito-mRaspberry was a gift from Thomas Schwarz (Addgene plasmid # 219568 ; http://n2t.net/addgene:219568 ; RRID:Addgene_219568)
