[The description below was written by a language model from this plasmid's Addgene catalogue record and pLannotate feature annotations shown in this document.]
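Description:
pLVX-EF1a-mito-mRaspberry is an 8,251 bp HIV-1-based lentiviral transfer plasmid built on the commercial pLVX backbone and intended for expression in mammalian cells, either by direct transfection or after packaging into lentiviral particles. In bacteria it is maintained through a high-copy ColE1/pUC-type origin and selected with ampicillin via the β-lactamase gene. A recombination-tolerant strain is listed for propagation, which is common for plasmids carrying repeated LTR sequences. Remnants of a lac promoter/operator region and a small lacI fragment are backbone leftovers with no evident role in the design.

The viral portion lies on the reverse strand of the sequenced record and is bounded by two LTR elements, each annotated by the software as a truncated 5' LTR with adjacent nef-derived sequence. Between them are the Ψ packaging signal with a partial gag fragment, the Rev response element for Rev-dependent nuclear export of the genomic RNA, and the cPPT/CTS, which aids nuclear import of the reverse-transcribed genome. The expression cassette uses the human EF-1α core promoter with its first intron to drive strong constitutive transcription in many cell types. The encoded protein is the mitochondrial presequence of human cytochrome c oxidase subunit VIII (COX8A) fused at its C terminus to the red fluorescent protein mRaspberry, so the fluorophore is imported into the mitochondrial matrix. A WPRE downstream of the coding sequence enhances transcript stability and expression. No mammalian selection marker is annotated. The mito-mRaspberry fragment was amplified from an earlier plasmid and cloned by restriction digestion. The construct serves to label mitochondria red for live imaging, and the associated work concerns the regulation of mitochondrial motility.
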