Features (pLannotate 1.2.2; 23 found; start..end, strand, type, name):
      1..589     +  rep_origin     ori: high-copy-number ColE1/pMB1/pBR322/pUC origin of replication
    772..864     +  CDS            lacI (fragment): lac repressor; lacI; The lac repressor binds to the lac operator to inhibit transcription in E. coli. This inhibition can be relieved by adding lactose or isopropyl-β-D-thiogalactopyranoside (IPTG).
    877..898     +  protein_bind   CAP binding site: CAP binding activates transcription in the presence of cAMP. E. coli catabolite activator protein
    913..943     +  promoter       lac promoter: promoter for the E. coli lac operon
    951..967     +  protein_bind   lac operator: The lac repressor binds to the lac operator to inhibit transcription in E. coli. This inhibition can be relieved by adding lactose or isopropyl-β-D-thiogalactopyranoside (IPTG). lac repressor encoded by lacI
   1119..1376    -  LTR            5' LTR (truncated): truncated 5' long terminal repeat (LTR) from HIV-1
   1424..1942    -  CDS            nef (fragment): NEF_HV1BR - Experimental evidence at protein level: Swiss-Prot protein existence level 1. Extracellular Nef protein targets CD4(+) T-lymphocytes for apoptosis by interacting with CXCR4 surface receptors (PubMed:14990729). From Human immunodeficiency virus type 1 group M subtype B (isolate BRU/LAI) (HIV-1).
   1959..2547    -  misc_feature   WPRE: woodchuck hepatitis virus posttranscriptional regulatory element
   2575..3252    -  CDS            mRaspberry: mRaspberry is a basic (constitutively fluorescent) red fluorescent protein published in 2004, derived from Discosoma sp..
   3286..3360    -  CDS            COX8 presequence: mitochondrial presequence of human cytochrome c oxidase subunit VIII (Rizutto et al., 1989)
   3361..3386    +  misc_feature   MCS (fragment): pBluescript multiple cloning site
   3396..4334    -  intron         EF-1α intron A: intron upstream of the start codon of human EF-1α
   4335..4546    -  promoter       EF-1α core promoter: core promoter for human elongation factor EF-1α
   4624..4739    -  misc_feature   cPPT/CTS: central polypurine tract and central termination sequence of HIV-1 (lacking the first T)
   4754..4854    -  CDS            Rev (fragment): human immunodeficiency virus 1 (HIV-1) Rev protein; rev; enhances nuclear export of unspliced and incompletely spliced viral mRNAs
   5231..5464    -  misc_feature   RRE: The Rev response element (RRE) of HIV-1 allows for Rev-dependent mRNA export from the nucleus to the cytoplasm.
   5639..5977    -  CDS            HIV-1 gag (fragment): gag protein from human immunodeficiency virus 1; gag
   5961..6086    -  misc_feature   HIV-1 Ψ: packaging signal of human immunodeficiency virus type 1
   6133..6390    -  LTR            5' LTR (truncated): truncated 5' long terminal repeat (LTR) from HIV-1
   6438..6767    -  CDS            nef (fragment): NEF_HV1BR - Experimental evidence at protein level: Swiss-Prot protein existence level 1. Extracellular Nef protein targets CD4(+) T-lymphocytes for apoptosis by interacting with CXCR4 surface receptors (PubMed:14990729). From Human immunodeficiency virus type 1 group M subtype B (isolate BRU/LAI) (HIV-1).
   6934..7068    -  polyA_signal   SV40 poly(A) signal: SV40 polyadenylation signal
   7116..7220    +  promoter       AmpR promoter: bla
   7221..8081    +  CDS            AmpR: β-lactamase; bla; confers resistance to ampicillin, carbenicillin, and related antibiotics
>Addgene plasmid #219568 | pLVX-EF1a-mito-mRaspberry | addgene full sequence | sequence record 452517 | Addgene NGS Result
TTGAGATCCTTTTTTTCTGCGCGTAATCTGCTGCTTGCAAACAAAAAAACCACCGCTACCAGCGGTGGTT
TGTTTGCCGGATCAAGAGCTACCAACTCTTTTTCCGAAGGTAACTGGCTTCAGCAGAGCGCAGATACCAA
ATACTGTTCTTCTAGTGTAGCCGTAGTTAGGCCACCACTTCAAGAACTCTGTAGCACCGCCTACATACCT
CGCTCTGCTAATCCTGTTACCAGTGGCTGCTGCCAGTGGCGATAAGTCGTGTCTTACCGGGTTGGACTCA
AGACGATAGTTACCGGATAAGGCGCAGCGGTCGGGCTGAACGGGGGGTTCGTGCACACAGCCCAGCTTGG
AGCGAACGACCTACACCGAACTGAGATACCTACAGCGTGAGCTATGAGAAAGCGCCACGCTTCCCGAAGG
GAGAAAGGCGGACAGGTATCCGGTAAGCGGCAGGGTCGGAACAGGAGAGCGCACGAGGGAGCTTCCAGGG
GGAAACGCCTGGTATCTTTATAGTCCTGTCGGGTTTCGCCACCTCTGACTTGAGCGTCGATTTTTGTGAT
GCTCGTCAGGGGGGCGGAGCCTATGGAAAAACGCCAGCAACGCGGCCTTTTTACGGTTCCTGGCCTTTTG
CTGGCCTTTTGCTCACATGTTCTTTCCTGCGTTATCCCCTGATTCTGTGGATAACCGTATTACCGCCTTT
GAGTGAGCTGATACCGCTCGCCGCAGCCGAACGACCGAGCGCAGCGAGTCAGTGAGCGAGGAAGCGGAAG
AGCGCCCAATACGCAAACCGCCTCTCCCCGCGCGTTGGCCGATTCATTAATGCAGCTGGCACGACAGGTT
TCCCGACTGGAAAGCGGGCAGTGAGCGCAACGCAATTAATGTGAGTTAGCTCACTCATTAGGCACCCCAG
GCTTTACACTTTATGCTTCCGGCTCGTATGTTGTGTGGAATTGTGAGCGGATAACAATTTCACACAGGAA
ACAGCTATGACCATGATTACGCCAAGCTCTAGCTAGAGGTCGACGGTAAACGCTAGCAATGTCAAGGCCT
CTCACTCTCTGATATTCATTTCTTTGCAAGTTATAAATACTGAATAATAAGATGACATGAACTACTACTG
CTAGAGATTTTCCACACTGACTAAAAGGGTCTGAGGGATCTCTAGTTACCAGAGTCACACAACAGACGGG
CACACACTACTTGAAGCACTCAAGGCAAGCTTTATTGAGGCTTAAGCAGTGGGTTCCCTAGTTAGCCAGA
GAGCTCCCAGGCTCAGATCTGGTCTAACCAGAGAGACCCAGTACAGGCAAAAAGCAGCTGCTTATATGCA
GGATCTGAGGGCTCGCCACTCCCCAGTCCCGCCCAGGCCACGCCTCCCTGGAAAGTCCCCAGCGGAAAGT
CCCTTGTAGCAAGCTCGATATCAGCAGTTCTTGAAGTACTCCGGATGCAGCTCTCGGGCCACGTGATGAA
ATGCTAGGCGGCTGTCAAACCTCCACTCTAACACTTCTCTCTCCGGGTCATCCATCCCATGCAGGCTCAC
AGGGTGTAACAAGCTGGTGTTCTCTCCTTTATTGGCCTCTTCTACCTTATCTGGCTCAACTGGTACTAGC
TTGTAGCACCATCCAAAGGTCAGTGGATATCTGACCCCTGGCCCTGGTGTGTAGTTCTGCTAATCAGGGA
AGTAGCCTTGTGTGTGGTAGATCCACAGATCAAGGATATCTTGTCTTCGTTGGGAGTGAATTAGCCCTTC
CAGTCCCCTCTTTTCTTTTAAAAAGTGGCTAAGATCTACAGCTGCCTTGTAAGTCATTGGTCTTAAAGGT
ACCTGAGGTGTGACTGGAAAACCCACCTCCTCCTCCTCTTGTGCTTCTAGCCAGGCACAATCAGCATTGG
TAGCTGCTGTATTGCTACTTGTGATTGCTCCATGTTTTTCTAGGTCTCGACTGCAGAATTAATTCCAGGC
GGGGAGGCGGCCCAAAGGGAGATCCGACTCGTCTGAGGGCGAAGGCGAAGACGCGGAAGAGGCCGCAGAG
CCGGCAGCAGGCCGCGGGAAGGAAGGTCCGCTGGATTGAGGGCCGAAGGGACGTAGCAGAAGGACGTCCC
GCGCAGAATCCAGGTGGCAACACAGGCGAGCAGCCATGGAAAGGACGTCAGCTTCCCCGACAACACCACG
GAATTGTCAGTGCCCAACAGCCGAGCCCCTGTCCAGCAGCGGGCAAGGCAGGCGGCGATGAGTTCCGCCG
TGGCAATAGGGAGGGGGAAAGCGAAAGTCCCGGAAAGGAGCTGACAGGTGGTGGCAATGCCCCAACCAGT
GGGGGTTGCGTCAGCAAACACAGTGCACACCACGCCACGTTGCCTGACAACGGGCCACAACTCCTCATAA
AGAGACAGCAACCAGGATTTATACAAGGAGGAGAAAATGAAAGCCATACGGGAAGCAATAGCATGATACA
AAGGCATTAAAGCAGCGTATCCACATAGCGTAAAAGGAGCAACATAGTTAAGAATACCAGTCAATCTTTC
ACAAATTTTGTAATCCAGAGGTTGATTGTTCCAGACGCGTTCACTTGTACATTAGGCGCCGGTGGAGTGG
CGGCCCTCGGCGCGCTCGTACTGTTCCACGATGGTGTAGTCCTCGTTGTGGGAGGTGATGTCCAGCTTGA
TGTCGGTCTTGTAGGCGCCGGGCAGCTGCACGGGCTTCTTGGCCATGTAGGTGGTCTTGACCTCGGCGTC
GTAGTGGCCGCCGTCCTTCAGCTTCAGCCTCATCTTCATCTCGCCCTTCAGGGCGCCGTCCTCGGGGTAC
ATCCGCTCGGAGGAGGCCTCCCAGCCCATGGTCTTCTTCTGCATTACGGGGCCGTCGGAGGGGAAGTTGG
TGCCGCGCAGCTTCACCTTGTAGATGAACTCGCCGTCCTGCAGGGAGGAGTCCTGGGTCACGGTCACCAC
GCCGCCGTCCTCGAAGTTCATCACGCGCTCCCACTTGAAGCCCTCGGGGAAGGACAGCTTCAAGTAGTCG
GGGATGTCGGCGGGGTGCTTCACGTAGCCCTTGGAGCCGTACATGCACTGAGGGGACAGGATGTCCCAGG
CGAAGGGCAGGGGGCCACCCTTGGTCACCTTCAGCTTGGCGGTCTGGGTGCCCTCGTAGGGGCGGCCCTC
GCCCTCGCCCTCGATCTCGAACTCGTGGCCGTTCACGGAGCCCTCCATGCGCACCTTGAAGCGCATGAAC
TCCTTGATGACCTCCTCGCCCTTGCTCACCATGGTAGCCACCGGTGGATCCCCCAACGAATGGATCTTGG
CGCGCGGCACTGGGAGCCGCCGGGCCGAGCCTGTCAAGCCCCGCAGCAGCAGCGGCGTCAGGACGGACAT
GCGGCCGCTCTAGAACTAGTGGATCCTCACGACACCTGAAATGGAAGAAAAAAACTTTGAACCACTGTCT
GAGGCTTGAGAATGAACCAAGATCCAAACTCAAAAAGGGCAAATTCCAAGGAGAATTACATCAAGTGCCA
AGCTGGCCTAACTTCAGTCTCCACCCACTCAGTGTGGGGAAACTCCATCGCATAAAACCCCTCCCCCCAA
CCTAAAGACGACGTACTCCAAAAGCTCGAGAACTAATCGAGGTGCCTGGACGGCGCCCGGTACTCCGTGG
AGTCACATGAAGCGACGGCTGAGGACGGAAAGGCCCTTTTCCTTTGTGTGGGTGACTCACCCGCCCGCTC
TCCCGAGCGCCGCGTCCTCCATTTTGAGCTCCCTGCAGCAGGGCCGGGAAGCGGCCATCTTTCCGCTCAC
GCAACTGGTGCCGACCGGGCCAGCCTTGCCGCCCAGGGCGGGGCGATACACGGCGGCGCGAGGCCAGGCA
CCAGAGCAGGCCGGCCAGCTTGAGACTACCCCCGTCCGATTCTCGGTGGCCGCGCTCGCAGGCCCCGCCT
CGCCGAACATGTGCGCTGGGACGCACGGGCCCCGTCGCCGCCCGCGGCCCCAAAAACCGAAATACCAGTG
TGCAGATCTTGGCCCGCATTTACAAGACTATCTTGCCAGAAAAAAAGCGTCGCAGCAGGTCATCAAAAAT
TTTAAATGGCTAGAGACTTATCGAAAGCAGCGAGACAGGCGCGAAGGTGCCACCAGATTCGCACGCGGCG
GCCCCAGCGCCCAGGCCAGGCCTCAACTCAAGCACGAGGCGAAGGGGCTCCTTAAGCGCAAGGCCTCGAA
CTCTCCCACCCACTTCCAACCCGAAGCTCGGGATCAAGAATCACGTACTGCAGCCAGGTGGAAGTAATTC
AAGGCACGCAAGGGCCATAACCCGTAAAGAGGCCAGGCCCGCGGGAACCACACACGGCACTTACCTGTGT
TCTGGCGGCAAACCCGTTGCGAAAAAGAACGTTCACGGCGACTACTGCACTTATATACGGTTCTCCCCCA
CCCTCGGGAAAAAGGCGGAGCCAGTACACGACATCACTTTCCCAGTTTACCCCGCGCCACCTTCTCTAGG
CACCGGTTCAATTGCCGACCCCTCCCCCCAACTTCTCGGGGACTGTGGGCGATGTGCGCTCTGCCCACTG
ACGGGCACCTCGAGTGAAGACGAAAGGGCCTCATCGATAAACTGGATCTCTGCTGTCCCTGTAATAAACC
CGAAAATTTTGAATTTTTGTAATTTGTTTTTGTAATTCTTTAGTTTGTATGTCTGTTGCTATTATGTCTA
CTATTCTTTCCCCTGCACTGTACCCCCCAATCCCCCCTTTTCTTTTAAAGGCGATACCGTCGAGATCCGT
TCACTAATCGAATGGATCTGTCTCTGTCTCTCTCTCCACCTTCTTCTTCTATTCCTTCGGGCCTGTCGGG
TCCCCTCGGGGTTGGGAGGTGGGTCTGAAACGATAATGGTGAATATCCCTGCCTAACTCTATTCACTATA
GAAAGTACAGCAAAAACTATTCTTAAACCTACCAAGCCTCCTACTATCATTATGAATAATTTTATATACC
ACAGCCAATTTGTTATGTTAAACCAATTCCACAAACTTGCCCATTTATCTAATTCCAATAATTCTTGTTC
ATTCTTTTCTTGCTGGTTTTGCGATTCTTCAATTAAGGAGTGTATTAAGCTTGTGTAATTGTTAATTTCT
CTGTCCCACTCCATCCAGGTCGTGTGATTCCAAATCTGTTCCAGAGATTTATTACTCCAACTAGCATTCC
AAGGCACAGCAGTGGTGCAAATGAGTTTTCCAGAGCAACCCCAAATCCCCAGGAGCTGTTGATCCTTTAG
GTATCTTTCCACAGCCAGGATTCTTGCCTGGAGCTGCTTGATGCCCCAGACTGTGAGTTGCAACAGATGC
TGTTGCGCCTCAATAGCCCTCAGCAAATTGTTCTGCTGCTGCACTATACCAGACAATAATTGTCTGGCCT
GTACCGTCAGCGTCATTGACGCTGCGCCCATAGTGCTTCCTGCTGCTCCCAAGAACCCAAGGAACAAAGC
TCCTATTCCCACTGCTCTTTTTTCTCTCTGCACCACTCTTCTCTTTGCCTTGGTGGGTGCTACTCCTAAT
GGTTCAATTTTTACTACTTTATATTTATATAATTCACTTCTCCAATTGTCCCTCATATCTCCTCCTCCAG
GTCTGAAGATCAGCGGCCGGCCGCTTGCTGTGCGGTGGTCTTACTTTTGTTTTGCTCTTCCTCTATCTTG
TCTAAAGCTTCCTTGGTGTCTTTTATCTCTATCCTTTGATGCACACAATAGAGGGTTGCTACTGTATTAT
ATAATGATCTAAGTTCTTCTGATCCTGTCTGAAGGGATGGTTGTAGCTGTCCCAGTATTTGTCTACAGCC
TTCTGATGTTTCTAACAGGCCAGGATTAACTGCGAATCGTTCTAGCTCCCTGCTTGCCCATACTATATGT
TTTAATTTATATTTTTTCTTTCCCCCTGGCCTTAACCGAATTTTTTCCCATCGCGATCTAATTCTCCCCC
GCTTAATACTGACGCTCTCGCACCCATCTCTCTCCTTCTAGCCTCCGCTAGTCAAAATTTTTGGCGTACT
CACCAGTCGCCGCCCCTCGCCTCTTGCCGTGCGCGCTTCAGCAAGCCGAGTCCTGCGTCGAGAGAGCTCC
TCTGGTTTCCCTTTCGCTTTCAAGTCCCTGTTCGGGCGCCACTGCTAGAGATTTTCCACACTGACTAAAA
GGGTCTGAGGGATCTCTAGTTACCAGAGTCACACAACAGACGGGCACACACTACTTGAAGCACTCAAGGC
AAGCTTTATTGAGGCTTAAGCAGTGGGTTCCCTAGTTAGCCAGAGAGCTCCCAGGCTCAGATCTGGTCTA
ACCAGAGAGACCCAGTACAGGCAAAAAGCAGCTGCTTATATGCAGGATCTGAGGGCTCGCCACTCCCCAG
TCCCGCCCAGGCCACGCCTCCCTGGAAAGTCCCCAGCGGAAAGTCCCTTGTAGCAAGCTCGATATCAGCA
GTTCTTGAAGTACTCCGGATGCAGCTCTCGGGCCACGTGATGAAATGCTAGGCGGCTGTCAAACCTCCAC
TCTAACACTTCTCTCTCCGGGTCATCCATCCCATGCAGGCTCACAGGGTGTAACAAGCTGGTGTTCTCTC
CTTTATTGGCCTCTTCTACCTTATCTGGCTCAACTGGTACTAGCTTGTAGCACCATCCAAAGGTCAGTGG
ATATCTGACCCCTGGCCCTGGTGTGTAGTTCTGCTAATCAGGGAAGTAGCCTTGTGTGTGGTAGATCCAC
AGATCAAGGATATCTTGTCTTCTTTGGGAGTGAATTAGCCCTTCCAACTACTAAGTTTGTAGTACATATT
TAACAAATACAATTTCTTTAAAATGAAAATAATTCAGAGGAATCACAGGTTTAGAGTAAATGAAACCACA
GGTAATTGGCAGTGGTAATAGGGTATGGGGTGGGAAGTTTGGGATGATTTTGGTTAGCTTGAGTTATCCA
GTTGATCCAGACATGATAAGATACATTGATGAGTTTGGACAAACCACAACTAGAATGCAGTGAAAAAAAT
GCTTTATTTGTGAAATTTGTGATGCTATTGCTTTATTTGTAACCATTATAAGCTGCAATAAACAAGTTGA
TCTCCCGATCCGTCGACGTCAGGTGGCACTTTTCGGGGAAATGTGCGCGGAACCCCTATTTGTTTATTTT
TCTAAATACATTCAAATATGTATCCGCTCATGAGACAATAACCCTGATAAATGCTTCAATAATATTGAAA
AAGGAAGAGTATGAGTATTCAACATTTCCGTGTCGCCCTTATTCCCTTTTTTGCGGCATTTTGCCTTCCT
GTTTTTGCTCACCCAGAAACGCTGGTGAAAGTAAAAGATGCTGAAGATCAGTTGGGTGCACGAGTGGGTT
ACATCGAACTGGATCTCAACAGCGGTAAGATCCTTGAGAGTTTTCGCCCCGAAGAACGTTTTCCAATGAT
GAGCACTTTTAAAGTTCTGCTATGTGGCGCGGTATTATCCCGTATTGACGCCGGGCAAGAGCAACTCGGT
CGCCGCATACACTATTCTCAGAATGACTTGGTTGAGTACTCACCAGTCACAGAAAAGCATCTTACGGATG
GCATGACAGTAAGAGAATTATGCAGTGCTGCCATAACCATGAGTGATAACACTGCGGCCAACTTACTTCT
GACAACGATCGGAGGACCGAAGGAGCTAACCGCTTTTTTGCACAACATGGGGGATCATGTAACTCGCCTT
GATCGTTGGGAACCGGAGCTGAATGAAGCCATACCAAACGACGAGCGTGACACCACGATGCCTGTAGCAA
TGGCAACAACGTTGCGCAAACTATTAACTGGCGAACTACTTACTCTAGCTTCCCGGCAACAATTAATAGA
CTGGATGGAGGCGGATAAAGTTGCAGGACCACTTCTGCGCTCGGCCCTTCCGGCTGGCTGGTTTATTGCT
GATAAATCTGGAGCCGGTGAGCGTGGGTCTCGCGGTATCATTGCAGCACTGGGGCCAGATGGTAAGCCCT
CCCGTATCGTAGTTATCTACACGACGGGGAGTCAGGCAACTATGGATGAACGAAATAGACAGATCGCTGA
GATAGGTGCCTCACTGATTAAGCATTGGTAACTGTCAGACCAAGTTTACTCATATATACTTTAGATTGAT
TTAAAACTTCATTTTTAATTTAAAAGGATCTAGGTGAAGATCCTTTTTGATAATCTCATGACCAAAATCC
CTTAACGTGAGTTTTCGTTCCACTGAGCGTCAGACCCCGTAGAAAAGATCAAAGGATCTTC
